Addgene plasmid #170860: EPS15-GFP-His
Purpose: Mammalian expression of EPS15-GFP-His.
Depositing lab: Justin Taraska. Depositing organization: National Heart, Lung, and Blood Institute (NHLBI). Publication: The nanoscale molecular morphology of docked exocytic dense-core vesicles in neuroendocrine cells. Prasai B, Haber GJ, Strub MP, Ahn R, Ciemniecki JA, Sochacki KA, Taraska JW. Nat Commun. 2021 Jun 25;12(1):3970. doi: 10.1038/s41467-021-24167-9. PubMed 34172739.
Backbone
  Vector backbone: pEGFP
  Backbone manufacturer: Clonetech
  Vector type: Mammalian Expression
Growth in bacteria
  Bacterial resistance: Kanamycin, 50 μg/mL
  Growth temperature: 37°C
  Growth strain: DH5alpha
  Copy number: High Copy
Gene/Insert
  Gene/Insert name: Epidermal growth factor receptor pathway substrate 15 (EPS15)
  Species: H. sapiens (human)
  Entrez Gene: EPS15 (a.k.a. AF-1P, AF1P, MLLT5)
  Promoter: CMV
  Tag / fusion protein: EGFP (C terminal on backbone); (His)6 (C terminal on insert)
  Cloning method: Unknown
  Sequencing primers: 5′ CMV-F; 3′ SV40-pArev
Terms and licenses: Academic/Nonprofit Terms; Industry Terms: Not Available to Industry
How to cite: EPS15-GFP-His was a gift from Justin Taraska (Addgene plasmid # 170860 ; http://n2t.net/addgene:170860 ; RRID:Addgene_170860)
