[The description below was written by a language model from this plasmid's Addgene catalogue record and pLannotate feature annotations shown in this document.]
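Description:
EPS15-GFP-His is a 7,454-nt mammalian expression plasmid built on a pEGFP-type backbone. It produces human EPS15 (epidermal growth factor receptor pathway substrate 15) fused at its C terminus to a green fluorescent protein followed by a hexahistidine tag. The human cytomegalovirus immediate-early enhancer and promoter drive transcription. The EPS15 coding sequence sits between remnants of the multiple cloning site and is followed by the fluorescent protein. The catalogue lists this protein as EGFP, but the sequence annotation matches it to mEGFP, the monomeric variant. A short fragment just downstream, matched by the annotation tool to a composite His-containing tag, corresponds to the recorded (His)6 tag. An SV40 polyadenylation signal terminates the transcript. The small "large T antigen", "ble" and bGH poly(A) fragments in the table are probably incidental partial matches to backbone sequence rather than functional elements.

In bacteria the plasmid is maintained by a high-copy ColE1/pUC-type origin and selected with kanamycin. The single NeoR/KanR gene (Tn5 aminoglycoside phosphotransferase) is preceded by both a bacterial bla promoter and the SV40 enhancer/early promoter and ends with an HSV TK poly(A) signal. This arrangement allows the same marker to confer G418 resistance in mammalian cells. An f1 origin is also present and allows single-stranded DNA production.

EPS15 is an endocytic adaptor involved in assembly and maturation of clathrin-coated pits and in internalisation of receptors such as EGFR. The fusion therefore serves as a fluorescent marker for the protein's localisation in transfected cells. The associated work concerns the nanoscale molecular organisation of docked dense-core vesicles in neuroendocrine cells. The record does not say what the His tag was used for, although such tags generally support affinity capture or labelling.
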