Features (pLannotate 1.2.2; 17 found; start..end, strand, type, name):
     61..364     +  enhancer       CMV enhancer: human cytomegalovirus immediate early enhancer
    365..568     +  promoter       CMV promoter: human cytomegalovirus (CMV) immediate early promoter
    591..618     +  misc_feature   MCS (fragment): multiple cloning site
    622..3309    +  CDS            EPS15: EPS15_HUMAN - Also known as AF1P. Experimental evidence at protein level: Swiss-Prot protein existence level 1. Involved in cell growth regulation. May be involved in the regulation of mitogenic signals and control of cell proliferation. Involved in the internalization of ligand-inducible receptors of the receptor tyrosine kinase (RTK) type, in particular EGFR. Plays a role in the assembly of clathrin-coated pits (CCPs). Acts as a clathrin adapter required for post-Golgi trafficking. Seems to be involved in CCPs maturation including invagination or budding. Involved in endocytosis of integrin
   3348..3365    +  misc_feature   MCS (fragment): multiple cloning site
   3373..4089    +  CDS            mEGFP: mEGFP is a basic (constitutively fluorescent) green fluorescent protein published in 2002, derived from Aequorea victoria. It has moderate acid sensitivity.
   4099..4115    +  CDS            capTEV™ (fragment): composite tag for in vivo biotinylation, TEV protease cleavage, and 6xHis tagging
   4136..4219    +  CDS            large T antigen (fragment): large T antigen from SV40 (simian virus 40)
   4242..4363    +  polyA_signal   SV40 poly(A) signal: SV40 polyadenylation signal
   4397..4825    -  rep_origin     f1 ori (sequence partly withheld): f1 bacteriophage origin of replication; arrow indicates direction of (+) strand synthesis
   4852..4956    +  promoter       AmpR promoter: bla
   4958..5315    +  promoter       SV40 promoter: SV40 enhancer and early promoter
   5350..6144    +  CDS            NeoR/KanR: aminoglycoside phosphotransferase from Tn5; aph(3')-II (or nptII); confers resistance to neomycin, kanamycin, and G418 (Geneticin®)
   6165..6317    +  CDS            ble (fragment): BLE_KLEPN - Experimental evidence at protein level: Swiss-Prot protein existence level 1. Binding protein with a strong affinity to the bleomycin family of antibiotics. Binds to CL990; an antimitotic-antibiotic compound. From Klebsiella pneumoniae.
   6376..6423    +  polyA_signal   HSV TK poly(A) signal: herpes simplex virus thymidine kinase polyadenylation signal (Cole and Stacy, 1985)
   6514..6530    -  polyA_signal   bGH poly(A) signal (fragment): bovine growth hormone polyadenylation signal
   6752..7340    +  rep_origin     ori: high-copy-number ColE1/pMB1/pBR322/pUC origin of replication
>Addgene plasmid #170860 | EPS15-GFP-His | addgene full sequence | sequence record 335127 | Addgene NGS Result
TAGTTATTAATAGTAATCAATTACGGGGTCATTAGTTCATAGCCCATATATGGAGTTCCGCGTTACATAA
CTTACGGTAAATGGCCCGCCTGGCTGACCGCCCAACGACCCCCGCCCATTGACGTCAATAATGACGTATG
TTCCCATAGTAACGCCAATAGGGACTTTCCATTGACGTCAATGGGTGGAGTATTTACGGTAAACTGCCCA
CTTGGCAGTACATCAAGTGTATCATATGCCAAGTACGCCCCCTATTGACGTCAATGACGGTAAATGGCCC
GCCTGGCATTATGCCCAGTACATGACCTTATGGGACTTTCCTACTTGGCAGTACATCTACGTATTAGTCA
TCGCTATTACCATGGTGATGCGGTTTTGGCAGTACATCAATGGGCGTGGATAGCGGTTTGACTCACGGGG
ATTTCCAAGTCTCCACCCCATTGACGTCAATGGGAGTTTGTTTTGGCACCAAAATCAACGGGACTTTCCA
AAATGTCGTAACAACTCCGCCCCATTGACGCAAATGGGCGGTAGGCGTGTACGGTGGGAGGTCTATATAA
GCAGAGCTGGTTTAGTGAACCGTCAGATCCGCTAGCGCTACCGGACTCAGATCTCGAGACCATGGCTGCG
GCGGCCCAGCTCTCCCTGACACAGTTATCAAGTGGGAATCCTGTATATGAAAAATACTATAGACAGGTTG
ATACAGGCAATACTGGAAGGGTGTTGGCTTCTGATGCTGCTGCTTTCCTGAAAAAATCAGGGCTTCCAGA
CTTGATACTTGGAAAGATTTGGGATTTAGCCGACACAGATGGCAAAGGTATCCTGAACAAACAAGAATTC
TTTGTTGCTTTGCGTCTTGTGGCATGTGCCCAGAATGGATTGGAAGTTTCACTAAGTAGTTTGAACCTGG
CTGTTCCTCCACCAAGATTTCATGATACCAGTAGTCCTTTGCTAATCAGTGGAACCTCTGCAGCTGAGCT
CCCATGGGCTGTAAAACCTGAAGATAAGGCCAAATATGATGCAATATTTGATAGTTTAAGCCCAGTGAAT
GGATTTCTGTCTGGTGATAAAGTGAAACCAGTGTTGCTCAACTCTAAGTTACCTGTGGATATCCTTGGAA
GAGTTTGGGAGTTGAGTGATATTGACCATGATGGAATGCTTGACAGAGATGAGTTTGCAGTTGCCATGTT
TTTGGTATACTGTGCACTGGAGAAAGAACCTGTGCCAATGTCCTTGCCTCCAGCCTTGGTGCCACCATCT
AAGAGAAAAACGTGGGTTGTATCCCCTGCAGAAAAAGCTAAATATGATGAAATCTTCCTGAAAACTGATA
AAGATATGGACGGATTTGTGTCTGGATTGGAGGTCCGTGAAATATTCTTGAAAACAGGTTTACCTTCTAC
CTTACTAGCCCATATATGGTCATTATGCGACACAAAGGACTGTGGGAAGCTTTCAAAGGATCAGTTTGCC
TTGGCTTTTCACTTAATCAGTCAGAAGTTAATCAAGGGCATTGATCCTCCTCACGTTCTTACTCCTGAAA
TGATTCCACCATCAGACAGGGCCAGTTTACAAAAGAACATCATAGGATCAAGTCCTGTTGCAGATTTCTC
TGCTATTAAGGAACTAGATACTCTTAACAATGAAATAGTTGACCTACAGAGGGAAAAGAATAATGTGGAA
CAGGACCTTAAGGAGAAGGAAGATACTATTAAACAGAGGACAAGTGAGGTTCAGGATCTTCAAGATGAAG
TTCAAAGGGAGAATACTAATCTGCAAAAACTACAGGCCCAGAAACAGCAGGTACAGGAACTCCTTGATGA
ACTGGATGAGCAGAAAGCCCAGCTGGAGGAGCAACTCAAGGAAGTCAGAAAGAAATGTGCTGAGGAGGCC
CAACTGATCTCTTCTCTGAAAGCTGAATTAACTAGTCAGGAATCGCAGATCTCCACTTACGAAGAAGAAT
TGGCAAAAGCTAGAGAAGAGCTGAGCCGTCTACAGCAAGAAACAGCAGAATTGGAGGAGAGTGTAGAGTC
AGGGAAGGCTCAGTTGGAACCTCTTCAGCAGCACCTACAAGATTCACAACAGGAAATTAGTTCAATGCAA
ATGAAACTGATGGAAATGAAAGATTTGGAAAATCATAATAGTCAGTTAAATTGGTGCAGTAGCCCACACA
GCATTCTTGTAAACGGAGCTACAGATTATTGCAGCCTCAGCACCAGCAGCAGTGAAACAGCCAACCTTAA
TGAACATGTTGAAGGCCAGAGCAACCTAGAGTCTGAGCCCATACACCAGGAATCTCCAGCAAGAAGTAGT
CCTGAACTACTGCCTTCTGGTGTGACTGATGAAAATGAGGTGACTACAGCTGTTACTGAAAAAGTTTGTT
CTGAACTCGACAATAATAGACATTCAAAAGAGGAAGATCCATTTAATGTAGACTCAAGTTCGCTGACAGG
TCCAGTTGCAGATACAAACTTGGATTTTTTCCAGTCTGATCCTTTTGTTGGCAGTGATCCTTTCAAGGAT
GATCCTTTTGGAAAAATCGATCCATTTGGTGGTGATCCTTTCAAAGGTTCAGATCCATTTGCATCAGACT
GTTTCTTCAGGCAATCTACTGATCCTTTTGCCACTTCAAGCACTGACCCTTTCAGTGCAGCCAACAATAG
CAGTATTACATCGGTAGAAACGTTGAAGCACAATGATCCTTTTGCTCCTGGTGGAACAGTTGTTGCAGCA
AGCGATTCAGCCACAGACCCCTTTGCTTCTGTTTTTGGGAATGAATCATTTGGAGGTGGATTTGCTGACT
TCAGCACATTGTCAAAGGTCAACAATGAAGATCCTTTTCGTTCAGCCACATCGAGCTCTGTCAGCAACGT
AGTGATTACAAAAAATGTATTTGAGGAAACATCGGTCAAAAGTGAAGATGAACCCCCAGCACTGCCACCA
AAGATCGGAACTCCAACAAGACCCTGCCCTCTACCACCTGGGAAAAGATCCATCAACAAATTGGATTCTC
CTGATCCCTTTAAACTGAATGATCCATTTCAGCCTTTCCCAGGCAACGATAGCCCCAAAGAAAAAGATCC
TGAAATATTTTGTGATCCATTCACTTCTGCTACTACCACTACCAATAAAGAGGCTGATCCAAGCAATTTT
GCCAACTTCAGTGCTTATCCCTCTGAAGAAGATATGATCGAATGGGCCAAGAGGGAAAGTGAGAGAGAGG
AAGAGCAGAGGCTTGCCCGACTAAATCAGCAGGAACAAGAAGACTTAGAACTGGCTATTGCACTCAGCAA
ATCTGAGATATCAGAAGCACGGATGGGTTCGACCTCGGGTTCGACCAAGGGTCAGCTGGCCCGGGATCCA
CCGGTCGCCACCATGGTGAGCAAGGGCGAGGAGCTGTTCACCGGGGTGGTGCCCATCCTGGTCGAGCTGG
ACGGCGACGTAAACGGCCACAAGTTCAGCGTGTCCGGCGAGGGCGAGGGCGATGCCACCTACGGCAAGCT
GACCCTGAAGTTCATCTGCACCACCGGCAAGCTGCCCGTGCCCTGGCCCACCCTCGTGACCACCCTGACC
TACGGCGTGCAGTGCTTCAGCCGCTACCCCGACCACATGAAGCAGCACGACTTCTTCAAGTCCGCCATGC
CCGAAGGCTACGTCCAGGAGCGCACCATCTTCTTCAAGGACGACGGCAACTACAAGACCCGCGCCGAGGT
GAAGTTCGAGGGCGACACCCTGGTGAACCGCATCGAGCTGAAGGGCATCGACTTCAAGGAGGACGGCAAC
ATCCTGGGGCACAAGCTGGAGTACAACTACAACAGCCACAACGTCTATATCATGGCCGACAAGCAGAAGA
ACGGCATCAAGGTGAACTTCAAGATCCGCCACAACATCGAGGACGGCAGCGTGCAGCTCGCCGACCACTA
CCAGCAGAACACCCCCATCGGCGACGGCCCCGTGCTGCTGCCCGACAACCACTACCTGAGCACCCAGTCC
AAGCTGAGCAAAGACCCCAACGAGAAGCGCGATCACATGGTCCTGCTGGAGTTCGTGACCGCCGCCGGGA
TCACTCTCGGCATGGACGAGCTGTACAAGGGCAGCAGCCATCATCATCATCATCACTAAAGCGGCCGCGA
CTCTAGATCATAATCAGCCATACCACATTTGTAGAGGTTTTACTTGCTTTAAAAAACCTCCCACACCTCC
CCCTGAACCTGAAACATAAAATGAATGCAATTGTTGTTGTTAACTTGTTTATTGCAGCTTATAATGGTTA
CAAATAAAGCAATAGCATCACAAATTTCACAAATAAAGCATTTTTTTCACTGCATTCTAGTTGTGGTTTG
TCCAAACTCATCAATGTATCTTAAGGCGTAAATTGTAAGCGTTAATATTTTGTTAAAATTCGCGTTAAAT
TTTTGTTAAATCAGCTCATTTTTTAACCAATAGGCCGAAATCGGCAAAATCCCTTATAAATCAAAAGAAT
AGACCGAGATAGGGT
[37 nt withheld, positions 4496-4532]
AAAGAACGTGGACTCCAACGTCAAAGG
[49 nt withheld, positions 4560-4608]
T
[91 nt withheld, positions 4610-4700]
G
[124 nt withheld, positions 4702-4825]
CAGGTGGCACTTTTCGGGGAAATGTGCGCGGAACCCCTATTTGTTTATTTTTCTAAATACATTCAAATAT
GTATCCGCTCATGAGACAATAACCCTGATAAATGCTTCAATAATATTGAAAAAGGAAGAGTCCTGAGGCG
GAAAGAACCAGCTGTGGAATGTGTGTCAGTTAGGGTGTGGAAAGTCCCCAGGCTCCCCAGCAGGCAGAAG
TATGCAAAGCATGCATCTCAATTAGTCAGCAACCAGGTGTGGAAAGTCCCCAGGCTCCCCAGCAGGCAGA
AGTATGCAAAGCATGCATCTCAATTAGTCAGCAACCATAGTCCCGCCCCTAACTCCGCCCATCCCGCCCC
TAACTCCGCCCAGTTCCGCCCATTCTCCGCCCCATGGCTGACTAATTTTTTTTATTTATGCAGAGGCCGA
GGCCGCCTCGGCCTCTGAGCTATTCCAGAAGTAGTGAGGAGGCTTTTTTGGAGGCCTAGGCTTTTGCAAA
GATCGATCAAGAGACAGGATGAGGATCGTTTCGCATGATTGAACAAGATGGATTGCACGCAGGTTCTCCG
GCCGCTTGGGTGGAGAGGCTATTCGGCTATGACTGGGCACAACAGACAATCGGCTGCTCTGATGCCGCCG
TGTTCCGGCTGTCAGCGCAGGGGCGCCCGGTTCTTTTTGTCAAGACCGACCTGTCCGGTGCCCTGAATGA
ACTGCAAGACGAGGCAGCGCGGCTATCGTGGCTGGCCACGACGGGCGTTCCTTGCGCAGCTGTGCTCGAC
GTTGTCACTGAAGCGGGAAGGGACTGGCTGCTATTGGGCGAAGTGCCGGGGCAGGATCTCCTGTCATCTC
ACCTTGCTCCTGCCGAGAAAGTATCCATCATGGCTGATGCAATGCGGCGGCTGCATACGCTTGATCCGGC
TACCTGCCCATTCGACCACCAAGCGAAACATCGCATCGAGCGAGCACGTACTCGGATGGAAGCCGGTCTT
GTCGATCAGGATGATCTGGACGAAGAGCATCAGGGGCTCGCGCCAGCCGAACTGTTCGCCAGGCTCAAGG
CGAGCATGCCCGACGGCGAGGATCTCGTCGTGACCCATGGCGATGCCTGCTTGCCGAATATCATGGTGGA
AAATGGCCGCTTTTCTGGATTCATCGACTGTGGCCGGCTGGGTGTGGCGGACCGCTATCAGGACATAGCG
TTGGCTACCCGTGATATTGCTGAAGAGCTTGGCGGCGAATGGGCTGACCGCTTCCTCGTGCTTTACGGTA
TCGCCGCTCCCGATTCGCAGCGCATCGCCTTCTATCGCCTTCTTGACGAGTTCTTCTGAGCGGGACTCTG
GGGTTCGAAATGACCGACCAAGCGACGCCCAACCTGCCATCACGAGATTTCGATTCCACCGCCGCCTTCT
ATGAAAGGTTGGGCTTCGGAATCGTTTTCCGGGACGCCGGCTGGATGATCCTCCAGCGCGGGGATCTCAT
GCTGGAGTTCTTCGCCCACCCTAGGGGGAGGCTAACTGAAACACGGAAGGAGACAATACCGGAAGGAACC
CGCGCTATGACGGCAATAAAAAGACAGAATAAAACGCACGGTGTTGGGTCGTTTGTTCATAAACGCGGGG
TTCGGTCCCAGGGCTGGCACTCTGTCGATACCCCACCGAGACCCCATTGGGGCCAATACGCCCGCGTTTC
TTCCTTTTCCCCACCCCACCCCCCAAGTTCGGGTGAAGGCCCAGGGCTCGCAGCCAACGTCGGGGCGGCA
GGCCCTGCCATAGCCTCAGGTTACTCATATATACTTTAGATTGATTTAAAACTTCATTTTTAATTTAAAA
GGATCTAGGTGAAGATCCTTTTTGATAATCTCATGACCAAAATCCCTTAACGTGAGTTTTCGTTCCACTG
AGCGTCAGACCCCGTAGAAAAGATCAAAGGATCTTCTTGAGATCCTTTTTTTCTGCGCGTAATCTGCTGC
TTGCAAACAAAAAAACCACCGCTACCAGCGGTGGTTTGTTTGCCGGATCAAGAGCTACCAACTCTTTTTC
CGAAGGTAACTGGCTTCAGCAGAGCGCAGATACCAAATACTGTTCTTCTAGTGTAGCCGTAGTTAGGCCA
CCACTTCAAGAACTCTGTAGCACCGCCTACATACCTCGCTCTGCTAATCCTGTTACCAGTGGCTGCTGCC
AGTGGCGATAAGTCGTGTCTTACCGGGTTGGACTCAAGACGATAGTTACCGGATAAGGCGCAGCGGTCGG
GCTGAACGGGGGGTTCGTGCACACAGCCCAGCTTGGAGCGAACGACCTACACCGAACTGAGATACCTACA
GCGTGAGCTATGAGAAAGCGCCACGCTTCCCGAAGGGAGAAAGGCGGACAGGTATCCGGTAAGCGGCAGG
GTCGGAACAGGAGAGCGCACGAGGGAGCTTCCAGGGGGAAACGCCTGGTATCTTTATAGTCCTGTCGGGT
TTCGCCACCTCTGACTTGAGCGTCGATTTTTGTGATGCTCGTCAGGGGGGCGGAGCCTATGGAAAAACGC
CAGCAACGCGGCCTTTTTACGGTTCCTGGCCTTTTGCTGGCCTTTTGCTCACATGTTCTTTCCTGCGTTA
TCCCCTGATTCTGTGGATAACCGTATTACCGCCATGCAT
